Addgene plasmid #222821: pCAG-TSF-ATG13 (363-517)-ULK1 (836-1050)-msfGFP
Purpose: Mammalian expression of TwinStrep-Flag -ATG13 C-terminal and ULK1 MIT domain fusion complex fused with GFP-10His
Depositing lab: James Hurley. Depositing organization: University of California, Berkeley. Publication: Structure and activation of the human autophagy-initiating ULK1C:PI3KC3-C1 supercomplex. Chen M, Nguyen TN, Ren X, Khuu G, Cook ASI, Zhao Y, Yildiz A, Lazarou M, Hurley JH. Nat Struct Mol Biol. 2025 Sep;32(9):1596-1605. doi: 10.1038/s41594-025-01557-x. Epub 2025 May 29. PubMed 40442316.
Backbone
  Vector backbone: pCAG
  Vector type: Mammalian Expression
Growth in bacteria
  Bacterial resistance: Ampicillin, 100 μg/mL
  Growth temperature: 37°C
  Growth strain: DH5alpha
  Copy number: High Copy
Gene/Insert
  Gene/Insert name: ATG13, ULK1
  Species: H. sapiens (human)
  GenBank ID: NP_001333259.1, NP_003556.2
  Entrez Gene: ATG13 (a.k.a. KIAA0652, PARATARG8); ULK1 (a.k.a. ATG1, ATG1A, UNC51, Unc51.1, hATG1)
  Promoter: CMV
  Tag / fusion protein: TwinStrep Flag (N terminal on insert); msfGFP-10His (C terminal on insert)
  Cloning method: Restriction Enzyme; 5′ cloning site ClaI (unknown if destroyed); 3′ cloning site XhoI (unknown if destroyed)
Terms and licenses: Academic/Nonprofit Terms; Industry Terms: Not Available to Industry
Depositor comments: TwinStrep-Flag-TEVsite-ATG13 (363-517)-5aa linker-ULK1 (836-1050)-TEVsite-msfGFP-10His-stop. Please visit https://doi.org/10.1101/2023.06.01.543278 for bioRxiv preprint.
How to cite: pCAG-TSF-ATG13 (363-517)-ULK1 (836-1050)-msfGFP was a gift from James Hurley (Addgene plasmid # 222821 ; http://n2t.net/addgene:222821 ; RRID:Addgene_222821)
