[The description below was written by a language model from this plasmid's Addgene catalogue record and pLannotate feature annotations shown in this document.]
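Description:
pCAG-TSF-ATG13 (363-517)-ULK1 (836-1050)-msfGFP is a 6,886 bp mammalian expression plasmid built on the pCAG backbone. It is maintained in E. coli through a high-copy ColE1/pUC-type origin and selected with ampicillin via the β-lactamase gene. The catalogue lists the promoter as CMV, but the annotated sequence shows the full CAG arrangement: the CMV immediate-early enhancer joined to the chicken β-actin promoter and a chimeric β-actin/β-globin intron, with a rabbit β-globin polyadenylation signal ending the transcript. The short "HBB" hits flanking the open reading frame are most likely residual globin sequence from this cassette rather than coding parts of the insert. An SV40 origin is also present, which can support episomal replication in cells expressing large T antigen. Remnants of lac regulatory elements remain in the backbone.

The payload is a single open reading frame encoding a chimeric human protein. An N-terminal TwinStrep-FLAG tag and a TEV protease site precede ATG13 residues 363-517 (the C-terminal region). A five-residue linker joins this to ULK1 residues 836-1050, which contain the MIT domains. A second TEV site follows, then msfGFP and a 10xHis tag. The automated annotation labels the fluorescent protein as a related GFP variant and detects only eight histidines. Tethering the two fragments in one chain enforces a 1:1 complex of the ATG13 C-terminus with the ULK1 MIT domain. The tags allow affinity capture on Strep-Tactin, anti-FLAG or metal-chelate resins, and GFP allows fluorescence tracking of the protein. Both tag modules can be removed by TEV cleavage. The construct was deposited with structural work on the human autophagy-initiating ULK1 complex and its supercomplex with PI3KC3-C1, which fits use for producing this subcomplex in mammalian cells for purification and for biochemical or structural studies.
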