Features (pLannotate 1.2.2; 26 found; start..end, strand, type, name):
      5..384     +  enhancer       CMV enhancer: human cytomegalovirus immediate early enhancer
    386..663     +  promoter       chicken β-actin promoter: No description available
    664..1680    +  intron         chimeric intron: chimera between introns from chicken β-actin and rabbit β-globin
   1678..1734    +  CDS            HBB (fragment): HBB_LEPEU - Experimental evidence at protein level: Swiss-Prot protein existence level 1. Involved in oxygen transport from the lung to the various peripheral tissues. From Lepus europaeus (European hare).
   1776..1793    +  CDS            Twin-Strep-tag (fragment): two Strep-Tag®II moieties connected by a linker for enhanced binding to Strep-Tactin®, an engineered form of streptavidin (Schmidt et al., 2013)
   1830..1852    +  CDS            Strep-Tag II (fragment): peptide that binds Strep-Tactin®, an engineered form of streptavidin
   1860..1883    +  CDS            FLAG: FLAG® epitope tag, followed by an enterokinase cleavage site
   1890..1906    +  CDS            TEV site (fragment): tobacco etch virus (TEV) protease recognition and cleavage site
   1911..2375    +  CDS            ATG13 (fragment): ATG13_HUMAN - Also known as KIAA0652. Experimental evidence at protein level: Swiss-Prot protein existence level 1. Autophagy factor required for autophagosome formation and mitophagy. Target of the TOR kinase signaling pathway that regulates autophagy through the control of the phosphorylation status of ATG13 and ULK1, and the regulation of the ATG13-ULK1-RB1CC1 complex. Through its regulation of ULK1 activity, plays a role in the regulation of the kinase activity of mTORC1 and cell proliferation. From Homo sapiens (Human).
   2364..3035    +  CDS            ULK1 (fragment): ULK1_HUMAN - Also known as KIAA0722. Experimental evidence at protein level: Swiss-Prot protein existence level 1. Serine/threonine-protein kinase involved in autophagy in response to starvation (PubMed:18936157, PubMed:21460634, PubMed:21795849, PubMed:25040165). Acts upstream of phosphatidylinositol 3-kinase PIK3C3 to regulate the formation of autophagophores, the precursors of autophagosomes (PubMed:18936157, PubMed:21460634, PubMed:21795849, PubMed:25040165). Part of regulatory feedback loops in autophagy: acts both as a downstream effector and negative regulator of mammalian target of rap
   3042..3058    +  CDS            TEV site (fragment): tobacco etch virus (TEV) protease recognition and cleavage site
   3069..3785    +  CDS            SiriusGFP: enhanced GFP (EGFP) derivative that exhibits robust folding and enhanced photostability (Zhong et al., 2019) mammalian codon-optimized
   3789..3812    +  CDS            8xHis: 8xHis affinity tag
   3825..3902    +  CDS            HBB (fragment): HBB_PONPY - Experimental evidence at transcript level: Swiss-Prot protein existence level 2. Involved in oxygen transport from the lung to the various peripheral tissues. From Pongo pygmaeus (Bornean orangutan).
   3973..4028    +  polyA_signal   β-globin poly(A) signal: rabbit β-globin polyadenylation signal (Gil and Proudfoot, 1987)
   4413..4429    -  protein_bind   lac operator: The lac repressor binds to the lac operator to inhibit transcription in E. coli. This inhibition can be relieved by adding lactose or isopropyl-β-D-thiogalactopyranoside (IPTG). lac repressor encoded by lacI
   4437..4467    -  promoter       lac promoter: promoter for the E. coli lac operon
   4482..4503    -  protein_bind   CAP binding site: CAP binding activates transcription in the presence of cAMP. E. coli catabolite activator protein
   4516..4555    -  CDS            lacI (fragment): lac repressor; lacI; The lac repressor binds to the lac operator to inhibit transcription in E. coli. This inhibition can be relieved by adding lactose or isopropyl-β-D-thiogalactopyranoside (IPTG).
   4562..4584    +  promoter       SV40 promoter (fragment): SV40 enhancer and early promoter
   4608..4743    +  rep_origin     SV40 ori: SV40 origin of replication
   4763..4897    +  polyA_signal   SV40 poly(A) signal: SV40 polyadenylation signal
   4899..4953    -  CDS            lacI (fragment): lac repressor; lacI; The lac repressor binds to the lac operator to inhibit transcription in E. coli. This inhibition can be relieved by adding lactose or isopropyl-β-D-thiogalactopyranoside (IPTG).
   5136..5724    -  rep_origin     ori: high-copy-number ColE1/pMB1/pBR322/pUC origin of replication
   5895..6755    -  CDS            AmpR: β-lactamase; bla; confers resistance to ampicillin, carbenicillin, and related antibiotics
   6756..6860    -  promoter       AmpR promoter: bla
>Addgene plasmid #222821 | pCAG-TSF-ATG13 (363-517)-ULK1 (836-1050)-msfGFP | addgene full sequence | sequence record 438323 | Addgene NGS Result
GGTCGACATTGATTATTGACTAGTTATTAATAGTAATCAATTACGGGGTCATTAGTTCATAGCCCATATA
TGGAGTTCCGCGTTACATAACTTACGGTAAATGGCCCGCCTGGCTGACCGCCCAACGACCCCCGCCCATT
GACGTCAATAATGACGTATGTTCCCATAGTAACGCCAATAGGGACTTTCCATTGACGTCAATGGGTGGAG
TATTTACGGTAAACTGCCCACTTGGCAGTACATCAAGTGTATCATATGCCAAGTACGCCCCCTATTGACG
TCAATGACGGTAAATGGCCCGCCTGGCATTATGCCCAGTACATGACCTTATGGGACTTTCCTACTTGGCA
GTACATCTACGTATTAGTCATCGCTATTACCATGGTCGAGGTGAGCCCCACGTTCTGCTTCACTCTCCCC
ATCTCCCCCCCCTCCCCACCCCCAATTTTGTATTTATTTATTTTTTAATTATTTTGTGCAGCGATGGGGG
CGGGGGGGGGGGGGGGGCGCGCGCCAGGCGGGGCGGGGCGGGGCGAGGGGCGGGGCGGGGCGAGGCGGAG
AGGTGCGGCGGCAGCCAATCAGAGCGGCGCGCTCCGAAAGTTTCCTTTTATGGCGAGGCGGCGGCGGCGG
CGGCCCTATAAAAAGCGAAGCGCGCGGCGGGCGGGAGTCGCTGCGCGCTGCCTTCGCCCCGTGCCCCGCT
CCGCCGCCGCCTCGCGCCGCCCGCCCCGGCTCTGACTGACCGCGTTACTCCCACAGGTGAGCGGGCGGGA
CGGCCCTTCTCCTCCGGGCTGTAATTAGCGCTTGGTTTAATGACGGCTTGTTTCTTTTCTGTGGCTGCGT
GAAAGCCTTGAGGGGCTCCGGGAGGGCCCTTTGTGCGGGGGGAGCGGCTCGGGGGGTGCGTGCGTGTGTG
TGTGCGTGGGGAGCGCCGCGTGCGGCTCCGCGCTGCCCGGCGGCTGTGAGCGCTGCGGGCGCGGCGCGGG
GCTTTGTGCGCTCCGCAGTGTGCGCGAGGGGAGCGCGGCCGGGGGCGGTGCCCCGCGGTGCGGGGGGGGC
TGCGAGGGGAACAAAGGCTGCGTGCGGGGTGTGTGCGTGGGGGGGTGAGCAGGGGGTGTGGGCGCGTCGG
TCGGGCTGCAACCCCCCCTGCACCCCCCTCCCCGAGTTGCTGAGCACGGCCCGGCTTCGGGTGCGGGGCT
CCGTACGGGGCGTGGCGCGGGGCTCGCCGTGCCGGGCGGGGGGTGGCGGCAGGTGGGGGTGCCGGGCGGG
GCGGGGCCGCCTCGGGCCGGGGAGGGCTCGGGGGAGGGGCGCGGCGGCCCCCGGAGCGCCGGCGGCTGTC
GAGGCGCGGCGAGCCGCAGCCATTGCCTTTTATGGTAATCGTGCGAGAGGGCGCAGGGACTTCCTTTGTC
CCAAATCTGTGCGGAGCCGAAATCTGGGAGGCGCCGCCGCACCCCCTCTAGCGGGCGCGGGGCGAAGCGG
TGCGGCGCCGGCAGGAAGGAAATGGGCGGGGAGGGCCTTCGTGCGTCGCCGCGCCGCCGTCCCCTTCTCC
CTCTCCAGCCTCGGGGCTGTCCGCGGGGGGACGGCTGCCTTCGGGGGGGACGGGGCAGGGCGGGGTTCGG
CTTCTGGCGTGTGACCGGCGGCTCTAGAGCCTCTGCTAACCATGTTCATGCCTTCTTCTTTTTCCTACAG
CTCCTGGGCAACGTGCTGGTTATTGTGCTGTCTCATCATTTTGGCAAAGAATTCCTCGATCGACGGTATC
GATAGCCACCATGGCGGCCTGGTCACACCCGCAGTTCGAGAAAGGTGGAGGTGCCCGAGGTGGATCGGGA
GGTGGATCGTGGAGCCACCCGCAGTTCGAAAAAGGATTCGATTACAAGGATGACGATGACAAGGGTACCG
AAAACCTGTACTTCCAATCCCACGATGTCCTGGAAACCATCTTCGTGAGAAAAGTCGGCGCTTTTGTGAA
CAAGCCCATTAATCAGGTCACACTCACCTCTCTGGACATCCCTTTCGCTATGTTTGCACCAAAGAACCTC
GAGCTGGAAGACACTGATCCCATGGTGAATCCTCCAGACTCACCCGAGACAGAAAGTCCTCTCCAGGGCA
GTCTGCACAGCGATGGAAGCTCCGGTGGCTCTTCAGGCAACACACATGACGATTTCGTCATGATTGACTT
CAAACCCGCTTTTTCCAAGGACGATATCCTCCCTATGGATCTGGGAACCTTCTACAGGGAGTTTCAGAAT
CCCCCTCAGCTCAGTAGCCTGAGCATTGACATCGGTGCCCAGTCCATGGCTGAGGACCTCGATTCTCTGC
CTGAAAAACTGGCTGTGCACGAGAAGAACGTCAGAGAATTCGACGCATTTGTGGAGACCCTGCAGGGTAG
CGACGAAGCGATGGAGCAGGAACACACTGAGATCCTGAGGGGTCTCAGATTCACCCTGCTCTTTGTGCAG
CATGTCCTGGAAATTGCTGCACTCAAGGGTAGTGCTAGCGAGGCAGCTGGTGGACCAGAATACCAGCTGC
AGGAGAGCGTGGTCGCCGACCAGATCTCTCTGCTCTCAAGGGAATGGGGCTTCGCTGAGCAGCTGGTCCT
CTATCTGAAGGTGGCCGAACTGCTCAGTAGCGGCCTGCAGTCCGCCATCGATCAGATTAGAGCTGGAAAG
CTCTGCCTGTCCTCTACTGTGAAACAGGTGGTCCGGCGCCTGAACGAGCTCTACAAGGCCAGTGTGGTCA
GCTGTCAGGGACTCTCTCTGCGTCTCCAGCGGTTCTTTCTGGACAAACAGCGCCTGCTCGATAGGATCCA
CTCAATTACAGCTGAACGCCTGATCTTCAGCCATGCAGTGCAGATGGTCCAGTCCGCAGCCCTGGACGAA
ATGTTTCAGCACAGGGAGGGATGCGTCCCCAGATACCATAAGGCTCTGCTCCTGCTCGAGGGTCTGCAGC
ACATGCTCAGCGACCAGGCCGATATCGAAAATGTGACTAAGTGCAAACTGTGTATTGAGAGGAGACTCTC
CGCTCTGCTCACAGGCATCTGTGCAGGTACCGAAAACCTGTACTTCCAATCCGGTTCTATGGTGAGCAAG
GGCGAGGAGCTGTTCACCGGGGTGGTGCCCATCCTGGTCGAGCTGGACGGCGACGTAAACGGCCACAAGT
TCAGCGTGCGCGGCGAGGGCGAGGGCGATGCCACCAACGGCAAGCTGACCCTGAAGTTCATCTGCACCAC
CGGCAAGCTGCCCGTGCCCTGGCCCACCCTCGTGACCACCCTGACCTACGGCGTGCAGTGCTTCAGCCGC
TACCCCGACCACATGAAGCAGCACGACTTCTTCAAGTCCGCCATGCCCGAAGGCTACGTCCAGGAGCGCA
CCATCTCCTTCAAGGACGACGGCACCTACAAGACCCGCGCCGAGGTGAAGTTCGAGGGCGACACCCTGGT
GAACCGCATCGAGCTGAAGGGCATCGACTTCAAGGAGGACGGCAACATCCTGGGGCACAAGCTGGAGTAC
AACTTCAACAGCCACAACGTCTATATCACGGCCGACAAGCAGAAGAACGGCATCAAGGCGAACTTCAAGA
TCCGCCACAACGTCGAGGACGGCAGCGTGCAGCTCGCCGACCACTACCAGCAGAACACCCCCATCGGCGA
CGGCCCCGTGCTGCTGCCCGACAACCACTACCTGAGCACCCAGTCCAAGCTGAGCAAAGACCCCAACGAG
AAGCGCGATCACATGGTCCTGCTGGAGTTCGTGACCGCCGCCGGGATCACTCTCGGCATGGACGAGCTGT
ACAAGCATCACCATCACCATCACCATCACCATCACTAGCTCGAGGAATTCACTCCTCAGGTGCAGGCTGC
CTATCAGAAGGTGGTGGCTGGTGTGGCCAATGCCCTGGCTCACAAATACCACTGAGATCTTTTTCCCTCT
GCCAAAAATTATGGGGACATCATGAAGCCCCTTGAGCATCTGACTTCTGGCTAATAAAGGAAATTTATTT
TCATTGCAATAGTGTGTTGGAATTTTTTGTGTCTCTCACTCGGAAGGACATATGGGAGGGCAAATCATTT
AAAACATCAGAATGAGTATTTGGTTTAGAGTTTGGCAACATATGCCCATATGCTGGCTGCCATGAACAAA
GGTTGGCTATAAAGAGGTCATCAGTATATGAAACAGCCCCCTGCTGTCCATTCCTTATTCCATAGAAAAG
CCTTGACTTGAGGTTAGATTTTTTTTATATTTTGTTTTGTGTTATTTTTTTCTTTAACATCCCTAAAATT
TTCCTTACATGTTTTACTAGCCAGATTTTTCCTCCTCTCCTGACTACTCCCAGTCATAGCTGTCCCTCTT
CTCTTATGGAGATCCCTCGACCTGCAGCCCAAGCTTGGCGTAATCATGGTCATAGCTGTTTCCTGTGTGA
AATTGTTATCCGCTCACAATTCCACACAACATACGAGCCGGAAGCATAAAGTGTAAAGCCTGGGGTGCCT
AATGAGTGAGCTAACTCACATTAATTGCGTTGCGCTCACTGCCCGCTTTCCAGTCGGGAAACCTGTCGTG
CCAGCGGATCCGCATCTCAATTAGTCAGCAACCATAGTCCCGCCCCTAACTCCGCCCATCCCGCCCCTAA
CTCCGCCCAGTTCCGCCCATTCTCCGCCCCATGGCTGACTAATTTTTTTTATTTATGCAGAGGCCGAGGC
CGCCTCGGCCTCTGAGCTATTCCAGAAGTAGTGAGGAGGCTTTTTTGGAGGCCTAGGCTTTTGCAAAAAG
CTAACTTGTTTATTGCAGCTTATAATGGTTACAAATAAAGCAATAGCATCACAAATTTCACAAATAAAGC
ATTTTTTTCACTGCATTCTAGTTGTGGTTTGTCCAAACTCATCAATGTATCTTATCATGTCTGGATCCGC
TGCATTAATGAATCGGCCAACGCGCGGGGAGAGGCGGTTTGCGTATTGGGCGCTCTTCCGCTTCCTCGCT
CACTGACTCGCTGCGCTCGGTCGTTCGGCTGCGGCGAGCGGTATCAGCTCACTCAAAGGCGGTAATACGG
TTATCCACAGAATCAGGGGATAACGCAGGAAAGAACATGTGAGCAAAAGGCCAGCAAAAGGCCAGGAACC
GTAAAAAGGCCGCGTTGCTGGCGTTTTTCCATAGGCTCCGCCCCCCTGACGAGCATCACAAAAATCGACG
CTCAAGTCAGAGGTGGCGAAACCCGACAGGACTATAAAGATACCAGGCGTTTCCCCCTGGAAGCTCCCTC
GTGCGCTCTCCTGTTCCGACCCTGCCGCTTACCGGATACCTGTCCGCCTTTCTCCCTTCGGGAAGCGTGG
CGCTTTCTCATAGCTCACGCTGTAGGTATCTCAGTTCGGTGTAGGTCGTTCGCTCCAAGCTGGGCTGTGT
GCACGAACCCCCCGTTCAGCCCGACCGCTGCGCCTTATCCGGTAACTATCGTCTTGAGTCCAACCCGGTA
AGACACGACTTATCGCCACTGGCAGCAGCCACTGGTAACAGGATTAGCAGAGCGAGGTATGTAGGCGGTG
CTACAGAGTTCTTGAAGTGGTGGCCTAACTACGGCTACACTAGAAGAACAGTATTTGGTATCTGCGCTCT
GCTGAAGCCAGTTACCTTCGGAAAAAGAGTTGGTAGCTCTTGATCCGGCAAACAAACCACCGCTGGTAGC
GGTGGTTTTTTTGTTTGCAAGCAGCAGATTACGCGCAGAAAAAAAGGATCTCAAGAAGATCCTTTGATCT
TTTCTACGGGGTCTGACGCTCAGTGGAACGAAAACTCACGTTAAGGGATTTTGGTCATGAGATTATCAAA
AAGGATCTTCACCTAGATCCTTTTAAATTAAAAATGAAGTTTTAAATCAATCTAAAGTATATATGAGTAA
ACTTGGTCTGACAGTTACCAATGCTTAATCAGTGAGGCACCTATCTCAGCGATCTGTCTATTTCGTTCAT
CCATAGTTGCCTGACTCCCCGTCGTGTAGATAACTACGATACGGGAGGGCTTACCATCTGGCCCCAGTGC
TGCAATGATACCGCGAGACCCACGCTCACCGGCTCCAGATTTATCAGCAATAAACCAGCCAGCCGGAAGG
GCCGAGCGCAGAAGTGGTCCTGCAACTTTATCCGCCTCCATCCAGTCTATTAATTGTTGCCGGGAAGCTA
GAGTAAGTAGTTCGCCAGTTAATAGTTTGCGCAACGTTGTTGCCATTGCTACAGGCATCGTGGTGTCACG
CTCGTCGTTTGGTATGGCTTCATTCAGCTCCGGTTCCCAACGATCAAGGCGAGTTACATGATCCCCCATG
TTGTGCAAAAAAGCGGTTAGCTCCTTCGGTCCTCCGATCGTTGTCAGAAGTAAGTTGGCCGCAGTGTTAT
CACTCATGGTTATGGCAGCACTGCATAATTCTCTTACTGTCATGCCATCCGTAAGATGCTTTTCTGTGAC
TGGTGAGTACTCAACCAAGTCATTCTGAGAATAGTGTATGCGGCGACCGAGTTGCTCTTGCCCGGCGTCA
ATACGGGATAATACCGCGCCACATAGCAGAACTTTAAAAGTGCTCATCATTGGAAAACGTTCTTCGGGGC
GAAAACTCTCAAGGATCTTACCGCTGTTGAGATCCAGTTCGATGTAACCCACTCGTGCACCCAACTGATC
TTCAGCATCTTTTACTTTCACCAGCGTTTCTGGGTGAGCAAAAACAGGAAGGCAAAATGCCGCAAAAAAG
GGAATAAGGGCGACACGGAAATGTTGAATACTCATACTCTTCCTTTTTCAATATTATTGAAGCATTTATC
AGGGTTATTGTCTCATGAGCGGATACATATTTGAATGTATTTAGAAAAATAAACAAATAGGGGTTCCGCG
CACATTTCCCCGAAAAGTGCCACCTG
