>Addgene plasmid #222821 | pCAG-TSF-ATG13 (363-517)-ULK1 (836-1050)-msfGFP | depositor partial sequence | sequence record 436290 | TSF-ATG13 (363-517)-5linker-ULK1 (836-1050) (ClaI/kpnI)
GCCACCATGGCGGCCTGGTCACACCCGCAGTTCGAGAAAGGTGGAGGTGCCCGAGGTGGATCGGGAGGTG
GATCGTGGAGCCACCCGCAGTTCGAAAAAGGATTCGATTACAAGGATGACGATGACAAGGGTACCGAAAA
CCTGTACTTCCAATCCCACGATGTCCTGGAAACCATCTTCGTGAGAAAAGTCGGCGCTTTTGTGAACAAG
CCCATTAATCAGGTCACACTCACCTCTCTGGACATCCCTTTCGCTATGTTTGCACCAAAGAACCTCGAGC
TGGAAGACACTGATCCCATGGTGAATCCTCCAGACTCACCCGAGACAGAAAGTCCTCTCCAGGGCAGTCT
GCACAGCGATGGAAGCTCCGGTGGCTCTTCAGGCAACACACATGACGATTTCGTCATGATTGACTTCAAA
CCCGCTTTTTCCAAGGACGATATCCTCCCTATGGATCTGGGAACCTTCTACAGGGAGTTTCAGAATCCCC
CTCAGCTCAGTAGCCTGAGCATTGACATCGGTGCCCAGTCCATGGCTGAGGACCTCGATTCTCTGCCTGA
AAAACTGGCTGTGCACGAGAAGAACGTCAGAGAATTCGACGCATTTGTGGAGACCCTGCAGGGTAGCGAC
GAAGCGATGGAGCAGGAACACACTGAGATCCTGAGGGGTCTCAGATTCACCCTGCTCTTTGTGCAGCATG
TCCTGGAAATTGCTGCACTCAAGGGTAGTGCTAGCGAGGCAGCTGGTGGACCAGAATACCAGCTGCAGGA
GAGCGTGGTCGCCGACCAGATCTCTCTGCTCTCAAGGGAATGGGGCTTCGCTGAGCAGCTGGTCCTCTAT
CTGAAGGTGGCCGAACTGCTCAGTAGCGGCCTGCAGTCCGCCATCGATCAGATTAGAGCTGGAAAGCTCT
GCCTGTCCTCTACTGTGAAACAGGTGGTCCGGCGCCTGAACGAGCTCTACAAGGCCAGTGTGGTCAGCTG
TCAGGGACTCTCTCTGCGTCTCCAGCGGTTCTTTCTGGACAAACAGCGCCTGCTCGATAGGATCCACTCA
ATTACAGCTGAACGCCTGATCTTCAGCCATGCAGTGCAGATGGTCCAGTCCGCAGCCCTGGACGAAATGT
TTCAGCACAGGGAGGGATGCGTCCCCAGATACCATAAGGCTCTGCTCCTGCTCGAGGGTCTGCAGCACAT
GCTCAGCGACCAGGCCGATATCGAAAATGTGACTAAGTGCAAACTGTGTATTGAGAGGAGACTCTCCGCT
CTGCTCACAGGCATCTGTGCA
