>Addgene plasmid #222821 | pCAG-TSF-ATG13 (363-517)-ULK1 (836-1050)-msfGFP | depositor partial sequence | sequence record 436291 | TEVsite-msfGFP-10His (KpnI/xhoI)
GGTACCGAAAACCTGTACTTCCAATCCGGTTCTATGGTGAGCAAGGGCGAGGAGCTGTTCACCGGGGTGG
TGCCCATCCTGGTCGAGCTGGACGGCGACGTAAACGGCCACAAGTTCAGCGTGCGCGGCGAGGGCGAGGG
CGATGCCACCAACGGCAAGCTGACCCTGAAGTTCATCTGCACCACCGGCAAGCTGCCCGTGCCCTGGCCC
ACCCTCGTGACCACCCTGACCTACGGCGTGCAGTGCTTCAGCCGCTACCCCGACCACATGAAGCAGCACG
ACTTCTTCAAGTCCGCCATGCCCGAAGGCTACGTCCAGGAGCGCACCATCTCCTTCAAGGACGACGGCAC
CTACAAGACCCGCGCCGAGGTGAAGTTCGAGGGCGACACCCTGGTGAACCGCATCGAGCTGAAGGGCATC
GACTTCAAGGAGGACGGCAACATCCTGGGGCACAAGCTGGAGTACAACTTCAACAGCCACAACGTCTATA
TCACGGCCGACAAGCAGAAGAACGGCATCAAGGCGAACTTCAAGATCCGCCACAACGTCGAGGACGGCAG
CGTGCAGCTCGCCGACCACTACCAGCAGAACACCCCCATCGGCGACGGCCCCGTGCTGCTGCCCGACAAC
CACTACCTGAGCACCCAGTCCAAGCTGAGCAAAGACCCCAACGAGAAGCGCGATCACATGGTCCTGCTGG
AGTTCGTGACCGCCGCCGGGATCACTCTCGGCATGGACGAGCTGTACAAGCATCACCATCACCATCACCA
TCACCATCACTAG
